>Addgene plasmid #149397 | pCRISPR2_motif_scram | addgene full sequence | sequence record 301658 | Addgene NGS Result
GCTGGCCCCGGTGCATTTTTTAAATACCCGCGAGAAATAGAGTTGATCGTCAAAACCAACATTGCGACCG
ACGGTGGCGATAGGCATCCGGGTGGTGCTCAAAAGCAGCTTCGCCTGGCTGATACGTTGGTCCTCGCGCC
AGCTTAAGACGCTAATCCCTAACTGCTGGCGGAAAAGATGTGACAGACGCGACGGCGACAAGCAAACATG
CTGTGCGACGCTGGCGATATCAAAATTGCTGTCTGCCAGGTGATCGCTGATGTACTGACAAGCCTCGCGT
ACCCGATTATCCATCGGTGGATGGAGCGACTCGTTAATCGCTTCCATGCGCCGCAGTAACAATTGCTCAA
GCAGATTTATCGCCAGCAGCTCCGAATAGCGCCCTTCCCCTTGCCCGGCGTTAATGATTTGCCCAAACAG
GTCGCTGAAATGCGGCTGGTGCGCTTCATCCGGGCGAAAGAACCCCGTATTGGCAAATATTGACGGCCAG
TTAAGCCATTCATGCCAGTAGGCGCGCGGACGAAAGTAAACCCACTGGTGATACCATTCGCGAGCCTCCG
GATGACGACCGTAGTGATGAATCTCTCCTGGCGGGAACAGCAAAATATCACCCGGTCGGCAAACAAATTC
TCGTCCCTGATTTTTCACCACCCCCTGACCGCGAATGGTGAGATTGAGAATATAACCTTTCATTCCCAGC
GGTCGGTCGATAAAAAAATCGAGATAACCGTTGGCCTCAATCGGCGTTAAACCCGCCACCAGATGGGCAT
TAAACGAGTATCCCGGCAGCAGGGGATCATTTTGCGCTTCAGCCATACTTTTCATACTCCCGCCATTCAG
AGAAGAAACCAATTGTCCATATTGCATCAGACATTGCCGTCACTGCGTCTTTTACTGGCTCTTCTCGCTA
ACCAAACCGGTAACCCCGCTTATTAAAAGCATTCTGTAACAAAGCGGGACCAAAGCCATGACAAAAACGC
GTAACAAAAGTGTCTATAATCACGGCAGAAAAGTCCACATTGATTATTTGCACGGCGTCACACTTTGCTA
TGCCATAGCATTTTTATCCATAAGATTAGCGGATCCTACCTGACGCTTTTTATCGCAACTCTCTACTGTT
TCTCCATACCCGTTTTTTTGGGCTAGAAATAATTTTGTTTAACTTTAAGAAGGAGATATACATACCCATG
GATGCCTTGTCCGAAATCGAGGCGGGCCACCCGAGCCTGTAGCGCCGCTCCCTGGCGCGACGCCCCCGGC
CTGGCCGGGGGCTTTGCGGCATCGCCCATCAAAAGACCTTTCGCGCCCGAACGGCACGGTTGATCGCCGT
CCCGGTCCTCGCGAAACGGCCGCCAATTGCCCGAAGCTTCCGACCCTTTTTTCGGACGATTTCTTACGCC
CTTATAAATCAGCAAGTTACGAGACCTCGATACCAGTGTATTTCTGGCGGGAAAAACTCGGTATTTCTTT
TTCCTTCAAATGGTTATAGGTTTTCGGAGCTAGTTCACTGCCGTGTAGGCAGCTAAGAAAATCAGCCGGA
CGTTGTAGTAGTCGAGCGCGGTGTTCACTGCCGTGTAGGCAGCTAAGAAAGCCGGGTGGTGACTTCTGGA
CGGCGTTCGTCAAGTTCACTGCCGTGTAGGCAGCTAAGAAAGACCTGGTTTTGGCCGACACAGTGGCTGC
GACGTTCACTGCCGTGTAGGCAGCTAAGAAACGGTCCTGCCAGTACTGCGGCAGGATCTGGTCGTTCACT
GCCGTGTAGGCAGCTAAGAAAAGCCTGGCGCCCTTCGAGTCCATCCAGCCCGGGTTCACTGCCGTGTAGG
CAGCTAAGAAACATCCAATTCGCCGATCCGGCGCAAGCGCCCGGTTCACTGCCGTGTAGGCAGCTAAGAA
AACGAAGCAGATCGCCGAATGCGGCGTCAGCGCGTTCACTGCCGTGTAGGCAGCTAAGAAAGTGGGTGCA
AATCGCGATTCTGGTCGCGTCGTGTTCACTGCCGTGTAGGCAGCTAAGAAATGAATATCAGCCTGCAAAG
CGTCGTCGTAGTAGTTCACTGCCGTGTAGGCAGCTAAGAAAAAGCCGGGCCGATGTTCGAGCCTGGCTGC
GTGGTTCACTGCCGTGTAGGCAGCTAAGAAATGGACAATGCGCAGCCCAGGCGCTGGATTTACGTTCACT
GCCGTGTAGGCAGCTAAGAAAATGCGAGGCTGATCGAGGTGCGCGGTTCTGTTGTTCACTGCCGTGTAGG
CAGCTAAGAAAGTGCGCGGATGGCTGGTATCTCGAGCACGATTGTTCACTGCCGTGTAGGCAGCTAAGAA
AAGGCAAACAACGGAAAGATCACCACCGAAGGCGTTCACTGCCGTGTAGGCAGCTAAGAAAAACGAAACA
GGCCCAGCACAGCCGCTTGATAAGTTCACTGCCGTGTAGGCAGCTAAGAAAACAAGACGCTCATCGACGG
CAGCATCGAGACGGTTCACTGCCGTGTAGGCAGCTAAGAAAAAGGTGACGATGCACAGCTGTTGCGCGCG
GTTGTTCACTGCCGTGTAGGCAGCTAAGAAAATCCTCGAACAGCCCGGGTTCGGTCGCCTCCAGTTCACT
GCCGTGTAGGCAGCTAAGAAAAGGAGTTTGCGGCCCCGCTCCCTGCGGCTCTCGTTCACTGCCGTGTAGG
CAGCTAAGAAATTCACGGCGGGCTTGATGTCCGCGTCTACCTGGTTCACTGCCGTGTAGGCAGCTAAGAA
ATTGCCGAGTACGATGCCTGATACATGAATCCAGTTCACTGCCGTGTAGGCAGCTAAGAAACTCGAACCC
ACCTCGGCCACAACAGCCGCCGGGTTCGCTGCCGTCTAGGCAGAACCACCCTCCCCATCCCACTACCAAA
CATCCGAATATAAAGTTCCTACCCCGCCCGCCAGCCTCGCCCGTCCACGACAATGTGCCTCGCTTGGAAG
CTCACGCTCCTCACACAGACGAAAACGGGGTAGCGGCAATCGGCCATATCCGCTAAACAGTTGCCTTGGC
GCAGAATTCGATAGATCCGATAGGGACAGGCCACGGTCAACATGGACGACATTTCTCCCAGCGAACTGAA
GACGATCCTTCACTCGCATGCAAGCTTGGCACTGGCCGTCGTTTTACAACGTCGTGACTGGGAAAACCCT
GGCGTTACCCAACTTAATCGCCTTGCAGCACATCCCCCTTTCGCCAGCTGGCGTAATAGCGAAGAGGCCC
GCACCGATCGCCCTTCCCAACAGTTGCGCAGCCTGAAAGGCAGGCCGGGCCGTGGTGGCCACGGCCTCTA
GGCCAGATCCAGCGGCATCTGGGTTAGTCGAGCGCGGGCCGCTTCCCATGTCTCACCAGGGCGAGCCTGT
TTCGCGATCTCAGCATCTGAAATCTTCCCGGCCTTGCGCTTCGCTGGGGCCTTACCCACCGCCTTGGCGG
GCTTCTTCGGTCCAAAACTGAACAACAGATGTGTGACCTTGCGCCCGGTCTTTCGCTGCGCCCACTCCAC
CTGTAGCGGGCTGTGCTCGTTGATCTGCGTCACGGCTGGATCAAGCACTCGCAACTTGAAGTCCTTGATC
GAGGGATACCGGCCTTCCAGTTGAAACCACTTTCGCAGCTGGTCAATTTCTATTTCGCGCTGGCCGATGC
TGTCCCATTGCATGAGCAGCTCGTAAAGCCTGATCGCGTGGGTGCTGTCCATCTTGGCCACGTCAGCCAA
GGCGTATTTGGTGAACTGTTTGGTGAGTTCCGTCAGGTACGGCAGCATGTCTTTGGTGAACCTGAGTTCT
ACACGGCCCTCACCCTCCCGGTAGATGATTGTTTGCACCCAGCCGGTAATCATCACACTCGGTCTTTTCC
CCTTGCCATTGGGCTCTTGGGTTAACCGGACTTCCCGCCGTTTCAGGCGCAGGGCCGCTTCTTTGAGCTG
GTTGTAGGAAGATTCGATAGGGACACCCGCCATCGTCGCTATGTCCTCCGCCGTCACTGAATACATCACT
TCATCGGTGACAGGCTCGCTCCTCTTCACCTGGCTAATACAGGCCAGAACGATCCGCTGTTCCTGAACAC
TGAGGCGATACGCGGCCTCGACCAGGGCATTGCTTTTGTAAACCATTGGGGGTGAGGCCACGTTCGACAT
TCCTTGTGTATAAGGGGACACTGTATCTGCGTCCCACAATACAACAAATCCGTCCCTTTACAACAACAAA
TCCGTCCCTTCTTAACAACAAATCCGTCCCTTAATGGCAACAAATCCGTCCCTTTTTAAACTCTACAGGC
CACGGATTACGTGGCCTGTAGACGTCCTAAAAGGTTTAAAAGGGAAAAGGAAGAAAAGGGTGGAAACGCA
AAAAACGCACCACTACGTGGCCCCGTTGGGGCCGCATTTGTGCCCCTGAAGGGGCGGGGGAGGCGTCTGG
GCAATCCCCGTTTTACCAGTCCCCTATCGCCGCCTGAGAGGGCGCAGGAAGCGAGTAATCAGGGTATCGA
GGCGGATTCACCCTTGGCGTCCAACCAGCGGCACCAGCGGCGCGAATTGACATAAGCCTGTTCGGTTCGT
AAACTGTAATGCAAGTAGCGTATGCGCTCACGCAACTGGTCCAGAACCTTGACCGAACGCAGCGGTGGTA
ACGGCGCAGTGGCGGTTTTCATGGCTTGTTATGACTGTTTTTTTGTACAGTCTATGCCTCGGGCATCCAA
GCAGCAAGCGCGTTACGCCGTGGGTCGATGTTTGATGTTATGGAGCAGCAACGATGTTACGCAGCAGGGC
AGTCGCCCTAAAACAAAGTTAGGTGGCTCAAGTATGGGCATCATTCGCACATGTAGGCTCGGCCCTGACC
AAGTCAAATCCATGCGGGCTGCTCTTGATCTTTTCGGTCGTGAGTTCGGAGACGTAGCCACCTACTCCCA
ACATCAGCCGGACTCCGATTACCTCGGGAACTTGCTCCGTAGTAAGACATTCATCGCGCTTGCTGCCTTC
GACCAAGAAGCGGTTGTTGGCGCTCTCGCGGCTTACGTTCTGCCCAAGTTTGAGCAGCCGCGTAGTGAGA
TCTATATCTATGATCTCGCAGTCTCCGGCGAGCACCGGAGGCAGGGCATTGCCACCGCGCTCATCAATCT
CCTCAAGCATGAGGCCAACGCGCTTGGTGCTTATGTGATCTACGTGCAAGCAGATTACGGTGACGATCCC
GCAGTGGCTCTCTATACAAAGTTGGGCATACGGGAAGAAGTGATGCACTTTGATATCGACCCAAGTACCG
CCACCTAACAATTCGTTCAAGCCGAGATCGGCTTCCCGGCCGCGGAGTTGTTCGGTAAATTGTCACAACG
CCGCGGCCAATTCGACTCACCAGTCACAGAAAAGCATCTTACGGATGGCATGACAGTAAGAGAATTATGC
AGTGCTGCCATAACCATGAGTGATAACACTGCGGCCAACTTACTTCTGACAACGATCGGAGGACCGAAGG
AGCTAACCGCTTTTTTGCACAACATGGGGGATCATGTAACTCGCCTTGATCGTTGGGAACCGGAGCTGAA
TGAAGCCATACCAAACGACGAGCGTGACACCACGATGCCTGTAGCAATGGCAACAACGTTGCGCAAACTA
TTAACTGGCGAACTACTTACTCTAGCTTCCCGGCAACAATTAATAGACTGGATGGAGGCGGATAAAGTTG
CAGGACCACTTCTGCGCTCGGCCCTTCCGGCTGGCTGGTTTATTGCTGATAAATCTGGAGCCGGTGAGCG
TGGGTCTCGCGGTATCATTGCAGCACTGGGGCCAGATGGTAAGCCCTCCCGTATCGTAGTTATCTACACG
ACGGGGAGTCAGGCAACTATGGATGAACGAAATAGACAGATCGCTGAGATAGGTGCCTCACTGATTAAGC
ATTGGTAACTGTCAGACCAAGTTTACTCATATATACTTTAGATTGATTTAAAACTTCATTTTTAATTTAA
AAGGATCTAGGTGAAGATCCTTTTTGATAATCTCATGACCAAAATCCCTTAACGTGAGTTTTCGTTCCAC
TGAGCGTCAGACCCCGTAGAAAAGATCAAAGGATCTTCTTGAGATCCTTTTTTTCTGCGCGTAATCTGCT
GCTTGCAAACAAAAAAACCACCGCTACCAGCGGTGGTTTGTTTGCCGGATCAAGAGCTACCAACTCTTTT
TCCGAAGGTAACTGGCTTCAGCAGAGCGCAGATACCAAATACTGTTCTTCTAGTGTAGCCGTAGTTAGGC
CACCACTTCAAGAACTCTGTAGCACCGCCTACATACCTCGCTCTGCTAATCCTGTTACCAGTGGCTGCTG
CCAGTGGCGATAAGTCGTGTCTTACCGGGTTGGACTCAAGACGATAGTTACCGGATAAGGCGCAGCGGTC
GGGCTGAACGGGGGGTTCGTGCACACAGCCCAGCTTGGAGCGAACGACCTACACCGAACTGAGATACCTA
CAGCGTGAGCTATGAGAAAGCGCCACGCTTCCCGAAGGGAGAAAGGCGGACAGGTATCCGGTAAGCGGCA
GGGTCGGAACAGGAGAGCGCACGAGGGAGCTTCCAGGGGGAAACGCCTGGTATCTTTATAGTCCTGTCGG
GTTTCGCCACCTCTGACTTGAGCGTCGATTTTTGTGATGCTCGTCAGGGGGGCGGAGCCTATGGAAAAAC
GCCAGCAACGCGGCCTTTTTACGGTTCCTGGCCTTTTGCTGGCCTTTTGCTCACAAGCTAGCTTATCGGC
CAGCCTCGCAGAGCAGGATTCCCGTTGAGCACCGCCAGGTGCGAATAAGGGACAGTGAAGAAGGAACACC
CGCTCGCGGGTGGGCCTACTTCACCTATCCTGCCCGGCTGACGCCGTTGGATACACCAAGGAAAGTCTAC
ACGAACCCTTTGGCAAAATCCTGTATATCGTGCGAAAAAGGATGGATATACCGAAAAAATCGCTATAATG
ACCCCGAAGCAGGGTTATGCAGCGGAAAGTATACCTTAAGGAATCCCCAAATTATGACAACTTGACGGCT
ACATCATTCACTTTTTCTTCACAACCGGCACGGAACTCGCTCGG
Features (pLannotate 1.2.2; 33 found; start..end, strand, type, name):
    843..1127    +  promoter       araBAD promoter: araBAD; promoter of the L-arabinose operon of E. coli; the araC regulatory gene is transcribed in the opposite direction (Guzman et al., 1995)
   1154..1176    +  RBS            RBS: efficient ribosome binding site from bacteriophage T7 gene 10 (Olins and Rangwala, 1989)
   1502..1529    +  ncRNA          CRISPR-DR4: Accession: RF01317 - CRISPR RNA direct repeat element
   1562..1589    +  ncRNA          CRISPR-DR4: Accession: RF01317 - CRISPR RNA direct repeat element
   1623..1650    +  ncRNA          CRISPR-DR4: Accession: RF01317 - CRISPR RNA direct repeat element
   1683..1710    +  ncRNA          CRISPR-DR4: Accession: RF01317 - CRISPR RNA direct repeat element
   1743..1770    +  ncRNA          CRISPR-DR4: Accession: RF01317 - CRISPR RNA direct repeat element
   1803..1830    +  ncRNA          CRISPR-DR4: Accession: RF01317 - CRISPR RNA direct repeat element
   1863..1890    +  ncRNA          CRISPR-DR4: Accession: RF01317 - CRISPR RNA direct repeat element
   1923..1950    +  ncRNA          CRISPR-DR4: Accession: RF01317 - CRISPR RNA direct repeat element
   1983..2010    +  ncRNA          CRISPR-DR4: Accession: RF01317 - CRISPR RNA direct repeat element
   2043..2070    +  ncRNA          CRISPR-DR4: Accession: RF01317 - CRISPR RNA direct repeat element
   2103..2130    +  ncRNA          CRISPR-DR4: Accession: RF01317 - CRISPR RNA direct repeat element
   2163..2190    +  ncRNA          CRISPR-DR4: Accession: RF01317 - CRISPR RNA direct repeat element
   2223..2250    +  ncRNA          CRISPR-DR4: Accession: RF01317 - CRISPR RNA direct repeat element
   2283..2310    +  ncRNA          CRISPR-DR4: Accession: RF01317 - CRISPR RNA direct repeat element
   2343..2370    +  ncRNA          CRISPR-DR4: Accession: RF01317 - CRISPR RNA direct repeat element
   2403..2430    +  ncRNA          CRISPR-DR4: Accession: RF01317 - CRISPR RNA direct repeat element
   2463..2490    +  ncRNA          CRISPR-DR4: Accession: RF01317 - CRISPR RNA direct repeat element
   2523..2550    +  ncRNA          CRISPR-DR4: Accession: RF01317 - CRISPR RNA direct repeat element
   2583..2610    +  ncRNA          CRISPR-DR4: Accession: RF01317 - CRISPR RNA direct repeat element
   2643..2670    +  ncRNA          CRISPR-DR4: Accession: RF01317 - CRISPR RNA direct repeat element
   2703..2730    +  ncRNA          CRISPR-DR4: Accession: RF01317 - CRISPR RNA direct repeat element
   2763..2790    +  ncRNA          CRISPR-DR4: Accession: RF01317 - CRISPR RNA direct repeat element
   3110..3257    +  CDS            lacZα (fragment): LacZα fragment of β-galactosidase; lacZ fragment
   3288..4121    -  CDS            pRO1600 Rep: replication protein for the broad-host-range plasmid pRO1600 from Pseudomonas aeruginosa&nbsp
   4135..4486    +  rep_origin     pRO1600 oriV: broad-host-range origin of replication from Pseudomonas aeruginosa plasmid pRO1600; requires the pRO1600 Rep protein for replication (West et al., 1994)
   4527..4555    +  promoter       Pc promoter: intI1 (promoter lies within the coding sequence); class 1 integron promoter
   4725..5258    +  CDS            GmR: gentamycin acetyltransferase; aacC1; confers resistance to gentamycin
   5335..5887    +  CDS            bla(M) (fragment): β-lactamase lacking the signal sequence; bla(M); allows cytosolic expression of β-lactamase
   6059..6647    +  rep_origin     ori: high-copy-number ColE1/pMB1/pBR322/pUC origin of replication
   6717..6825    -  oriT           oriT: incP origin of transfer
   6982..816     -  CDS            araC (across the origin): L-arabinose regulatory protein; araC
