[The description below was written by a language model from this plasmid's Addgene catalogue record and pLannotate feature annotations shown in this document.]
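Description:
pCRISPR2_motif_scram is a bacterial expression plasmid built on pHERD30T, an Escherichia coli–Pseudomonas shuttle vector. It carries two replication systems: a high-copy ColE1/pUC-type origin for propagation in E. coli, and the broad-host-range pRO1600 oriV together with its Rep protein, which supports replication in Pseudomonas aeruginosa. An incP oriT allows conjugative mobilisation when transfer functions are supplied in trans. Selection is by gentamicin, through the aacC1 acetyltransferase gene preceded by a class 1 integron Pc promoter. The annotated β-lactamase and lacZα sequences are only fragments, remnants of the backbone rather than working markers.

The insert, of about 1.9 kb, is the CRISPR2 locus of P. aeruginosa UCBPP-PA14, the array that lies next to the cas1 gene. It was cloned between NcoI and SphI, downstream of the arabinose-inducible araBAD promoter and a T7 gene 10 ribosome binding site, with the divergently transcribed araC regulator on the same plasmid. The feature table shows 22 regularly spaced direct repeats of 28 nt separated by spacers of about 32 nt, preceded by roughly 300 nt of unannotated sequence that presumably includes the leader. The defining change is that the upstream motif recognised by Cas1-2/3 during spacer integration has been scrambled. This motif is not annotated in the feature table, so its exact position is not given.

The construct serves as a mutant CRISPR array for studying how leader-proximal sequence motifs contribute to CRISPR adaptation, most likely by comparison with a wild-type version of the locus. The sequenced record (7,044 nt) is slightly shorter than the catalogue's stated total of 7,120 bp.
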