Addgene plasmid #149397: pCRISPR2_motif_scram
Purpose: P. aeruginosa PA14 CRISPR2 locus, with a scrambled Upstream recognition motif
Depositing lab: Blake Wiedenheft. Depositing organization: Montana State University. Publication: Distribution and phasing of sequence motifs that facilitate CRISPR adaptation. Santiago-Frangos A, Buyukyoruk M, Wiegand T, Krishna P, Wiedenheft B. Curr Biol. 2021 Aug 23;31(16):3515-3524.e6. doi: 10.1016/j.cub.2021.05.068. Epub 2021 Jun 25. PubMed 34174210.
Backbone
  Vector backbone: pHERD30T
  Backbone size w/o insert (bp): 5220
  Total vector size (bp): 7120
  Vector type: Bacterial Expression
Growth in bacteria
  Bacterial resistance: Gentamicin, 10 μg/mL
  Growth temperature: 37°C
  Growth strain: DH5alpha
  Copy number: High Copy
Gene/Insert
  Gene/Insert name: Pseudomonas aeruginosa PA14 CRISPR2 locus (alt name: P. aeruginosa PA14 CRISPR locus adjacent to the Cas1 gene)
  Species: Pseudomonas aeruginosa UCBPP-PA14
  Insert size (bp): 1900
  Mutation: Upstream motif recognized by Cas1-2/3 during spacer integration is scrambled
  Promoter: pBAD
  Cloning method: Restriction Enzyme; 5′ cloning site NcoI (unknown if destroyed); 3′ cloning site SphI (unknown if destroyed)
  Sequencing primers: 5′ pBAD_F
Terms and licenses: Academic/Nonprofit Terms; Industry Terms: Not Available to Industry
How to cite: pCRISPR2_motif_scram was a gift from Blake Wiedenheft (Addgene plasmid # 149397 ; http://n2t.net/addgene:149397 ; RRID:Addgene_149397)
